Addgene plasmid #23469: pDONR223-TNNI3K
Depositing lab: William Hahn & David Root. Depositing organization: Dana-Farber Cancer Institute. Publication: COT drives resistance to RAF inhibition through MAP kinase pathway reactivation. Johannessen CM, Boehm JS, Kim SY, Thomas SR, Wardwell L, Johnson LA, Emery CM, Stransky N, Cogdill AP, Barretina J, Caponigro G, Hieronymus H, Murray RR, Salehi-Ashtiani K, Hill DE, Vidal M, Zhao JJ, Yang X, Alkan O, Kim S, Harris JL, Wilson CJ, Myer VE, Finan PM, Root DE, Roberts TM, Golub T, Flaherty KT, Dummer R, Weber BL, Sellers WR, Schlegel R, Wargo JA, Hahn WC, Garraway LA. Nature. 2010 Dec 16;468(7326):968-72. doi: 10.1038/nature09627 PubMed 21107320.
Backbone
  Vector backbone: pDONR223
  Backbone manufacturer: Invitrogen
  Backbone size w/o insert (bp): 5005
  Vector type: Gateway Donor vector
Growth in bacteria
  Bacterial resistance: Spectinomycin, 50 μg/mL
  Growth temperature: 37°C
  Growth strain: DH5alpha
  Copy number: High Copy
Gene/Insert
  Gene/Insert name: TNNI3K (alt name: TNNI3 interacting kinase)
  Species: H. sapiens (human)
  Insert size (bp): 2508
  Entrez Gene: TNNI3K (a.k.a. CARK, CCDD)
  Cloning method: Gateway Cloning
  Sequencing primers: 5′ M13pUC-fwd; 3′ M13rev
Terms and licenses: Academic/Nonprofit Terms; Industry Terms: Not Available to Industry
Depositor comments: The ORF has no Stop codon. This design enables easy recombination into a destination vector to add an epitope tag of choice and Stop codon to the ORF. Do NOT use this plasmid directly for transfections. A set of 4 custom lentiviral vectors is available ( pLX301 (http://www.addgene.org/25895/) , pLX302 (http://www.addgene.org/25896/) , pLX303 (http://www.addgene.org/25897/) , pLX304 (http://www.addgene.org/25890/) ) to be used to express these ORFs in mammalian cells. These plasmids are not included in the kit and must be ordered separately.
How to cite: pDONR223-TNNI3K was a gift from William Hahn & David Root (Addgene plasmid # 23469 ; http://n2t.net/addgene:23469 ; RRID:Addgene_23469)
