[The description below was written by a language model from this plasmid's Addgene catalogue record and pLannotate feature annotations shown in this document.]
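Description:
pDONR223-TNNI3K is a Gateway entry clone built on the Invitrogen pDONR223 donor backbone, carrying the human TNNI3K open reading frame (TNNI3 interacting kinase, also known as CARK). It is a bacterial propagation and shuttling plasmid rather than an expression vector. It replicates in E. coli from a high-copy ColE1/pUC-type origin and is selected with spectinomycin through the aadA (SmR) aminoglycoside adenylyltransferase gene, which sits downstream of a class 1 integron Pc promoter fragment and a short remnant of a gentamicin resistance gene. The annotated sequence record is about 5.3 kb. This is consistent with the roughly 2.5 kb ORF having replaced the backbone's original recombination cassette, so the total is smaller than the sum of the listed backbone and insert sizes.

The TNNI3K coding sequence is flanked on both sides by attL-type recombination sites (both labelled attL3 by the automated annotation). These allow the ORF to be transferred into any compatible destination vector by an LR Clonase reaction. According to the depositor, the ORF lacks a stop codon, so the destination vector can supply a C-terminal epitope tag and the terminating codon. No eukaryotic promoter is present, and the depositor warns against transfecting the plasmid directly. A T7 promoter lies just outside one att site, pointing back toward the insert, and rrnB T1 and T2 terminators insulate the cloning region from upstream transcription. Small lacI and lacZα fragments are backbone remnants.

The clone belongs to a kinase ORF collection used for gain-of-function screening, including work on resistance to RAF inhibition. The depositor points to a set of companion lentiviral destination vectors for expressing these ORFs in mammalian cells.
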