Features (pLannotate 1.2.2; 12 found; start..end, strand, type, name):
      2..97      +  protein_bind   attL3: mutant version of attL; recombination site for the Gateway® LR reaction LR Clonase™
    103..2607    +  CDS            TNNI3K: TNI3K_HUMAN - Also known as CARK. Experimental evidence at protein level: Swiss-Prot protein existence level 1. May play a role in cardiac physiology. From Homo sapiens (Human).
   2612..2707    -  protein_bind   attL3: mutant version of attL; recombination site for the Gateway® LR reaction LR Clonase™
   2726..2744    -  promoter       T7 promoter: promoter for bacteriophage T7 RNA polymerase
   2934..2957    +  promoter       Pc promoter (fragment): intI1 (promoter lies within the coding sequence); class 1 integron promoter
   3133..3189    +  CDS            GmR (fragment): gentamycin acetyltransferase; aacC1; confers resistance to gentamycin
   3196..3987    +  CDS            SmR: aminoglycoside adenylyltransferase (Murphy, 1985); aadA; confers resistance to spectinomycin and streptomycin
   4080..4668    +  rep_origin     ori: high-copy-number ColE1/pMB1/pBR322/pUC origin of replication
   4851..4943    +  CDS            lacI (fragment): lac repressor; lacI; The lac repressor binds to the lac operator to inhibit transcription in E. coli. This inhibition can be relieved by adding lactose or isopropyl-β-D-thiogalactopyranoside (IPTG).
   4998..5025    -  terminator     rrnB T2 terminator: transcription terminator T2 from the E. coli rrnB gene
   5157..5200    +  terminator     rrnB T1 terminator: Escherichia coli rrnB; transcription terminator T1 from the E. coli rrnB gene
   5247..5283    -  CDS            lacZα (fragment): LacZα fragment of β-galactosidase; lacZ fragment
>Addgene plasmid #23469 | pDONR223-TNNI3K | addgene full sequence | sequence record 357423 | NGS 5'-nnnn-3'
CAAATAATGATTTTATTTTGACTGATAGTGACCTGTTCGTTGCAACAAATTGATGAGCAATGCTTTTTTA
TAATGCCAACTTTGTACAAAAAAGTTGGCACCATGGGAAATTATAAATCTAGACCAACCCAAACTTGTAC
TGATGAATGGAAGAAAAAAGTCAGTGAATCATATGTTATCACAATAGAAAGATTAGAAGATGACCTGCAG
ATCAAGGAAAAAGAACTGACAGAACTAAGGAATATATTTGGCTCTGATGAAGCCTTCAGTAAAGTCAATT
TAAATTACCGCACTGAAAATGGGCTGTCTCTACTTCATTTATGTTGCATTTGTGGAGGCAAGAAATCACA
TATTCGAACTCTTATGTTGAAAGGGCTCCGCCCATCTCGACTGACAAGAAATGGATTTACAGCCTTGCAT
TTAGCAGTTTACAAGGATAATGCAGAATTGATCACTTCTCTGCTTCACAGTGGAGCTGATATACAGCAGG
TTGGATACGGTGGCCTCACTGCCCTCCATATTGCTACAATAGCTGGCCACCTAGAGGCTGCTGATGTGCT
GTTGCAACATGGAGCTAATGTCAATATTCAAGATGCAGTTTTTTTCACTCCATTGCATATTGCAGCGTAC
TATGGACATGAACAGGTAACTCGCCTTCTTTTGAAATTTGGTGCTGATGTAAATGTAAGTGGTGAAGTTG
GAGATAGACCCCTCCACCTAGCATCTGCAAAAGGATTCTTGAATATTGCAAAACTCTTGATGGAAGAAGG
CAGCAAAGCAGATGTGAATGCTCAAGATAATGAAGACCATGTCCCACTCCATTTCTGTTCTCGATTTGGA
CACCATGATATAGTTAAGTATCTGCTGCAAAGTGATTTGGAAGTTCAACCTCATGTTGTTAATATCTATG
GAGATACCCCCTTACACCTGGCATGCTACAATGGCAAATTTGAAGTTGCCAAGGAAATCATCCAAATATC
AGGAACAGAAAGTCTGACTAAGGAAAACATCTTCAGTGAAACAGCTTTTCATAGTGCTTGTACCTATGGC
AAGAGCATTGACCTAGTCAAATTTCTTCTTGATCAGAATGTCATAAACATCAACCACCAAGGAAGGGATG
GGCACACTGGATTACACTCTGCTTGCTACCACGGTCACATTCGCCTGGTTCAGTTCTTACTGGATAATGG
AGCTGATATGAATCTAGTGGCTTGTGATCCCAGCAGGTCTAGTGGTGAAAAAGATGAGCAGACATGTTTG
ATGTGGGCTTATGAAAAAGGGCATGATGCCATTGTCACACTCCTGAAGCATTATAAGAGACCACAAGATG
AATTGCCCTGTAATGAATATTCTCAGCCTGGAGGAGATGGCTCCTATGTGTCTGTTCCATCACCCTTGGG
GAAGATTAAAAGCATGACAAAAGAGAAGGCAGATATTCTCCTCCTAAGAGCTGGATTGCCTTCACATTTC
CATCTTCAGCTCTCAGAAATTGAGTTCCATGAGATTATTGGCTCAGGTTCTTTTGGGAAAGTATATAAAG
GACGATGCAGAAATAAAATAGTGGCTATAAAACGTTATCGAGCCAATACCTACTGCTCCAAGTCAGATGT
GGATATGTTTTGCCGAGAGGTGTCCATTCTCTGCCAGCTCAATCATCCCTGCGTAATTCAGTTTGTGGGT
GCTTGCTTGAATGATCCCAGCCAGTTTGCCATTGTCACTCAATACATATCAGGGGGTTCTCTGTTCTCCC
TCCTTCATGAGCAGAAGAGGATTCTTGATTTGCAGTCTAAATTAATTATTGCAGTAGATGTTGCCAAAGG
CATGGAGTACCTTCACAACCTGACACAGCCAATTATACATCGTGACTTGAACAGTCACAATATTCTTCTC
TATGAGGATGGGCATGCTGTGGTGGCAGATTTTGGAGAATCAAGATTTCTACAGTCTCTGGATGAAGACA
ACATGACAAAACAACCTGGGAACCTCCGTTGGATGGCTCCTGAGGTGTTCACGCAGTGCACTCGGTACAC
CATCAAAGCAGATGTCTTCAGCTATGCTCTGTGTCTGTGGGAAATTCTCACTGGCGAAATTCCATTCGCT
CATCTCAAGCCAGCGGCTGCGGCAGCAGACATGGCTTACCACCACATCAGACCTCCCATTGGCTATTCCA
TTCCCAAGCCCATATCATCTCTGCTGATACGAGGGTGGAACGCATGTCCTGAAGGAAGACCCGAATTTTC
TGAAGTTGTCATGAAGTTAGAAGAGTGTCTCTGCAACATTGAGCTGATGTCTCCTGCATCAAGTAACAGC
AGTGGGTCTCTCTCACCTTCTTCTTCTTCTGATTGCCTGGTGAACCGGGGAGGACCTGGCCGGAGTCATG
TGGCAGCATTAAGAAGTCGTTTCGAATTGGAATATGCTCTAAATGCAAGGTCCTATGCTGCTTTGTCCCA
AAGTGCTGGACAATATTCCTCTCAAGGTCTGTCTTTGGAGGAGATGAAAAGAAGTCTTCAATACACACCC
ATTGACAAATATGGCTATGTATCCGATCCCATGAGCTCAATGCATTTTCATTCTTGCCGAAATAGTAGCA
GCTTTGAGGACAGCAGCTTGCCAACTTTCTTGTACAAAGTTGGCATTATAAGAAAGCATTGCTTATCAAT
TTGTTGCAACGAACAGGTCACTATCAGTCAAAATAAAATCATTATTTGCCATCCAGCTGATATCCCCTAT
AGTGAGTCGTATTACATGGTCATAGCTGTTTCCTGGCAGCTCTGGCCCGTGTCTCAAAATCTCTGATGTT
ACATTGCACAAGATAAAAATATATCATCATGCCTCCTCTAGACCAGCCAGGACAGAAATGCCTCGACTTC
GCTGCTACCCAAGGTTGCCGGGTGACGCACACCGTGGAAACGGATGAAGGCACGAACCCAGTGGACATAA
GCCTGTTCGGTTCGTAAGCTGTAATGCAAGTAGCGTATGCGCTCACGCAACTGGTCCAGAACCTTGACCG
AACGCAGCGGTGGTAACGGCGCAGTGGCGGTTTTCATGGCTTGTTATGACTGTTTTTTTGGGGTACAGTC
TATGCCTCGGGCATCCAAGCAGCAAGCGCGTTACGCCGTGGGTCGATGTTTGATGTTATGGAGCAGCAAC
GATGTTACGCAGCAGGGCAGTCGCCCTAAAACAAAGTTAAACATTATGAGGGAAGCGGTGATCGCCGAAG
TATCGACTCAACTATCAGAGGTAGTTGGCGTCATCGAGCGCCATCTCGAACCGACGTTGCTGGCCGTACA
TTTGTACGGCTCCGCAGTGGATGGCGGCCTGAAGCCACACAGTGATATTGATTTGCTGGTTACGGTGACC
GTAAGGCTTGATGAAACAACGCGGCGAGCTTTGATCAACGACCTTTTGGAAACTTCGGCTTCCCCTGGAG
AGAGCGAGATTCTCCGCGCTGTAGAAGTCACCATTGTTGTGCACGACGACATCATTCCGTGGCGTTATCC
AGCTAAGCGCGAACTGCAATTTGGAGAATGGCAGCGCAATGACATTCTTGCAGGTATCTTCGAGCCAGCC
ACGATCGACATTGATCTGGCTATCTTGCTGACAAAAGCAAGAGAACATAGCGTTGCCTTGGTAGGTCCAG
CGGCGGAGGAACTCTTTGATCCGGTTCCTGAACAGGATCTATTTGAGGCGCTAAATGAAACCTTAACGCT
ATGGAACTCGCCGCCCGACTGGGCTGGCGATGAGCGAAATGTAGTGCTTACGTTGTCCCGCATTTGGTAC
AGCGCAGTAACCGGCAAAATCGCGCCGAAGGATGTCGCTGCCGACTGGGCAATGGAGCGCCTGCCGGCCC
AGTATCAGCCCGTCATACTTGAAGCTAGACAGGCTTATCTTGGACAAGAAGAAGATCGCTTGGCCTCGCG
CGCAGATCAGTTGGAAGAATTTGTCCACTACGTGAAAGGCGAGATCACCAAGGTAGTCGGCAAATAACCC
TCGAGCCACCCATGACCAAAATCCCTTAACGTGAGTTACGCGTCGTTCCACTGAGCGTCAGACCCCGTAG
AAAAGATCAAAGGATCTTCTTGAGATCCTTTTTTTCTGCGCGTAATCTGCTGCTTGCAAACAAAAAAACC
ACCGCTACCAGCGGTGGTTTGTTTGCCGGATCAAGAGCTACCAACTCTTTTTCCGAAGGTAACTGGCTTC
AGCAGAGCGCAGATACCAAATACTGTTCTTCTAGTGTAGCCGTAGTTAGGCCACCACTTCAAGAACTCTG
TAGCACCGCCTACATACCTCGCTCTGCTAATCCTGTTACCAGTGGCTGCTGCCAGTGGCGATAAGTCGTG
TCTTACCGGGTTGGACTCAAGACGATAGTTACCGGATAAGGCGCAGCGGTCGGGCTGAACGGGGGGTTCG
TGCACACAGCCCAGCTTGGAGCGAACGACCTACACCGAACTGAGATACCTACAGCGTGAGCTATGAGAAA
GCGCCACGCTTCCCGAAGGGAGAAAGGCGGACAGGTATCCGGTAAGCGGCAGGGTCGGAACAGGAGAGCG
CACGAGGGAGCTTCCAGGGGGAAACGCCTGGTATCTTTATAGTCCTGTCGGGTTTCGCCACCTCTGACTT
GAGCGTCGATTTTTGTGATGCTCGTCAGGGGGGCGGAGCCTATGGAAAAACGCCAGCAACGCGGCCTTTT
TACGGTTCCTGGCCTTTTGCTGGCCTTTTGCTCACATGTTCTTTCCTGCGTTATCCCCTGATTCTGTGGA
TAACCGTATTACCGCCTTTGAGTGAGCTGATACCGCTCGCCGCAGCCGAACGACCGAGCGCAGCGAGTCA
GTGAGCGAGGAAGCGGAAGAGCGCCCAATACGCAAACCGCCTCTCCCCGCGCGTTGGCCGATTCATTAAT
GCAGCTGGCACGACAGGTTTCCCGACTGGAAAGCGGGCAGTGAGCGCAACGCAATTAATACGCGTACCGC
TAGCCAGGAAGAGTTTGTAGAAACGCAAAAAGGCCATCCGTCAGGATGGCCTTCTGCTTAGTTTGATGCC
TGGCAGTTTATGGCGGGCGTCCTGCCCGCCACCCTCCGGGCCGTTGCTTCACAACGTTCAAATCCGCTCC
CGGCGGATTTGTCCTACTCAGGAGAGCGTTCACCGACAAACAACAGATAAAACGAAAGGCCCAGTCTTCC
GACTGAGCCTTTCGTTTTATTTGATGCCTGGCAGTTCCCTACTCTCGCGTTAACGCTAGCATGGATGTTT
TCCCAGTCACGACGTTGTAAAACGACGGCCAGTCTTAAGCTCGGGCCC
